>Addgene plasmid #41342 | TAL3168 | addgene partial sequence | sequence record 56397 | JDS-TALEN-F 5'-TAGGGGTCGGTAAACAGTGG-3'
GCGCTGCTGACTGTGGCGGGTGAGCTTAGGGGGCCTCCGCTCCAGCTCGACACCGGGCAGCTGCTGAAGA
TCGCGAAGAGAGGGGGAGTAACAGCGGTAGAGGCAGTGCACGCCTGGCGCAATGCGCTCACCGGGGCCCC
CTTGAACCTGACCCCAGACCAGGTAGTCGCAATCGCGTCAAACGGAGGGGGAAAGCAAGCCCTGGAAACC
GTGCAAAGGTTGTTGCCGGTCCTTTGTCAAGACCACGGCCTTACACCGGAGCAAGTCGTGGCCATTGCAA
GCAATGGGGGTGGCAAACAGGCTCTTGAGACGGTTCAGAGACTTCTCCCAGTTCTCTGTCAAGCCCACGG
GCTGACTCCCGATCAAGTTGTAGCGATTGCGTCGCATGACGGAGGGAAACAAGCATTGGAGACTGTCCAA
CGGCTCCTTCCCGTGTTGTGTCAAGCCCACGGTTTGACGCCTGCACAAGTGGTCGCCATCGCCTCCAATA
TTGGCGGTAAGCAGGCGCTGGAAACAGTACAGCGCCTGCTGCCTGTACTGTGCCAGGATCATGGACTGAC
CCCAGACCAGGTAGTCGCAATCGCGTCAAACGGAGGGGGAAAGCAAGCCCTGGAAACCGTGCAAAGGTTG
TTGCCGGTCCTTTGTCAAGACCACGGCCTTACACCGGAGCAAGTCGTGGCCATTGCAAGCAACATCGGTG
GCAAACAGGCTCTTGAGACGGTTCAGAGACTTCTCCCAGTTCTCTGTCAAGCCCACGGGCTGACTCCCGA
TCAAGTTGTAGCGATTGCGTCGCATGACGGAGGGAAACAAGCATTGGAGACTGTCCAACGGCTCCTTCCC
GTGTTGTGTCAAGCCCACGGTTTGACGCCTGCACAAGTGGTCGCCATCGCCTCGAATGGCGGCGGTAAGC
AGGCGCTGGAA
