[The description below was written by a language model from this plasmid's Addgene catalogue record.]
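Description:
TAL3168 is a TALEN expression plasmid encoding the left-hand monomer of a nuclease pair designed against the zebrafish (D. rerio) smad3b gene. It is built on the JDS70 backbone, a roughly 6.4 kb vector classed as mammalian expression with a T7 promoter. It is maintained in E. coli as a high-copy plasmid under ampicillin selection. The record gives no feature table, so the origin of replication and other backbone elements are not itemised. The listed sequencing primer sites imply a CMV promoter upstream and a BGH polyadenylation region downstream of the coding sequence.

The insert, about 1.6 kb, is an engineered array of TAL effector repeats assembled to recognise a specific 18-nucleotide site in smad3b. It is not the smad3b coding sequence itself. The array was cloned by restriction enzyme methods, with both cloning sites destroyed in the process. It sits in frame with backbone-encoded elements: an N-terminal 3X FLAG epitope tag for detection and a C-terminal wild-type FokI nuclease domain. Because FokI cleaves only as a dimer, this left monomer is meant to be used with a matching right-hand TALEN binding the opposite strand nearby. The two FokI domains then meet over the spacer and make a double-strand break. Error-prone repair of that break produces insertions and deletions that disrupt the gene.

The CMV promoter allows direct expression in transfected cells. The T7 designation indicates that the construct can also serve as a template for in vitro transcription, consistent with mRNA delivery into zebrafish embryos for targeted gene disruption, the use described in the associated publication. The depositor recommends checking the plasmid by diagnostic digest before use.
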