Addgene plasmid #41342: TAL3168
Depositing lab: Keith Joung. Depositing organization: Massachusetts General Hospital. Publication: Targeted gene disruption in somatic zebrafish cells using engineered TALENs. Sander JD, Cade L, Khayter C, Reyon D, Peterson RT, Joung JK, Yeh JR. Nat Biotechnol. 2011 Aug 5;29(8):697-8. doi: 10.1038/nbt.1934. PubMed 21822241.
Backbone
  Vector backbone: JDS70
  Backbone manufacturer: Addgene plasmid #32285
  Backbone size w/o insert (bp): 6447
  Vector type: Mammalian Expression ; T7
Growth in bacteria
  Bacterial resistance: Ampicillin, 100 μg/mL
  Growth temperature: 37°C
  Growth strain: XL1 Blue
  Copy number: High Copy
Gene/Insert
  Gene/Insert name: ZebrafishCommunity-smad3b-Left (alt name: smad3b)
  Species: D. rerio (zebrafish)
  Insert size (bp): 1640
  Entrez Gene: smad3b (a.k.a. madh3b, MGC92234, zgc:92234)
  Promoter: CMV
  Tag / fusion protein: 3X Flag (N terminal on backbone); WT FOKI (C terminal on backbone)
  Cloning method: Restriction Enzyme; 5′ cloning site N/A (destroyed during cloning); 3′ cloning site N/A (destroyed during cloning)
  Sequencing primers: 5′ CMV-F; 3′ BGH-rev
Terms and licenses: Academic/Nonprofit Terms; Industry Terms: Not Available to Industry
Depositor comments: Target binding site: TTTCATACTATGAGCTGA It is strongly recommended that users perform a diagnostic digest to verify this plasmid prior to use. For example, a double digest of the plasmid with BamHI and KpnI should result in two bands at 2.3kb and 5.8kb.
How to cite: TAL3168 was a gift from Keith Joung (Addgene plasmid # 41342 ; http://n2t.net/addgene:41342 ; RRID:Addgene_41342)
