LOCUS       Exported 2430 bp ds-DNA linear SYN 24-AUG-2021
DEFINITION  synthetic linear DNA
ACCESSION   .
VERSION     .
KEYWORDS    TAL3168
SOURCE      synthetic DNA construct
  ORGANISM  synthetic DNA construct
REFERENCE   1 (bases 1 to 2430)
  AUTHORS   Sander JD, Cade L, Khayter C, Reyon D, Peterson RT, Joung JK, Yeh JR
  TITLE     Targeted gene disruption in somatic zebrafish cells using engineered
            TALENs.
  JOURNAL   Nat Biotechnol. 2011 Aug 5;29(8):697-8. doi: 10.1038/nbt.1934.
  PUBMED    21822241
REFERENCE   2 (bases 1 to 2430)
  AUTHORS   .
  TITLE     Direct Submission
  JOURNAL   Exported Aug 24, 2021 from SnapGene Server 1.1.58
            http://www.snapgene.com
FEATURES             Location/Qualifiers
     source          1..2430
                     /organism="synthetic DNA construct"
                     /mol_type="other DNA"
     CDS             19..84
                     /codon_start=1
                     /product="three tandem FLAG(R) epitope tags, followed by an
                     enterokinase cleavage site"
                     /label=3xFLAG
                     /translation="DYKDHDGDYKDHDIDYKDDDDK"
     CDS             91..111
                     /codon_start=1
                     /product="nuclear localization signal of SV40 (simian virus
                     40) large T antigen"
                     /label=SV40 NLS
                     /translation="PKKKRKV"
ORIGIN
        1 tctagagcta gcaccatgga ctacaaagac catgacggtg attataaaga tcatgacatc
       61 gattacaagg atgacgatga caagatggcc cccaagaaga agaggaaggt gggcattcac
      121 cgcggggtac ctatggtgga cttgaggaca ctcggttatt cgcaacagca acaggagaaa
      181 atcaagccta aggtcaggag caccgtcgcg caacaccacg aggcgcttgt ggggcatggc
      241 ttcactcatg cgcatattgt cgcgctttca cagcaccctg cggcgcttgg gacggtggct
      301 gtcaaatacc aagatatgat tgcggccctg cccgaagcca cgcacgaggc aattgtaggg
      361 gtcggtaaac agtggtcggg agcgcgagca cttgaggcgc tgctgactgt ggcgggtgag
      421 cttagggggc ctccgctcca gctcgacacc gggcagctgc tgaagatcgc gaagagaggg
      481 ggagtaacag cggtagaggc agtgcacgcc tggcgcaatg cgctcaccgg ggcccccttg
      541 aacctgaccc cagaccaggt agtcgcaatc gcgtcaaacg gagggggaaa gcaagccctg
      601 gaaaccgtgc aaaggttgtt gccggtcctt tgtcaagacc acggccttac accggagcaa
      661 gtcgtggcca ttgcaagcaa tgggggtggc aaacaggctc ttgagacggt tcagagactt
      721 ctcccagttc tctgtcaagc ccacgggctg actcccgatc aagttgtagc gattgcgtcg
      781 catgacggag ggaaacaagc attggagact gtccaacggc tccttcccgt gttgtgtcaa
      841 gcccacggtt tgacgcctgc acaagtggtc gccatcgcct ccaatattgg cggtaagcag
      901 gcgctggaaa cagtacagcg cctgctgcct gtactgtgcc aggatcatgg actgacccca
      961 gaccaggtag tcgcaatcgc gtcaaacgga gggggaaagc aagccctgga aaccgtgcaa
     1021 aggttgttgc cggtcctttg tcaagaccac ggccttacac cggagcaagt cgtggccatt
     1081 gcaagcaaca tcggtggcaa acaggctctt gagacggttc agagacttct cccagttctc
     1141 tgtcaagccc acgggctgac tcccgatcaa gttgtagcga ttgcgtcgca tgacggaggg
     1201 aaacaagcat tggagactgt ccaacggctc cttcccgtgt tgtgtcaagc ccacggtttg
     1261 acgcctgcac aagtggtcgc catcgcctcg aatggcggcg gtaagcaggc gctggaaaca
     1321 gtacagcgcc tgctgcctgt actgtgccag gatcatggac tgaccccaga ccaggtagtc
     1381 gcaatcgcgt cgaacattgg gggaaagcaa gccctggaaa ccgtgcaaag gttgttgccg
     1441 gtcctttgtc aagaccacgg ccttacaccg gagcaagtcg tggccattgc aagcaatggg
     1501 ggtggcaaac aggctcttga gacggttcag agacttctcc cagttctctg tcaagcccac
     1561 gggctgactc ccgatcaagt tgtagcgatt gcgaataaca atggagggaa acaagcattg
     1621 gagactgtcc aacggctcct tcccgtgttg tgtcaagccc acggtttgac gcctgcacaa
     1681 gtggtcgcca tcgcctccaa tattggcggt aagcaggcgc tggaaacagt acagcgcctg
     1741 ctgcctgtac tgtgccagga tcatggactg accccagacc aggtagtcgc aatcgcgaac
     1801 aataatgggg gaaagcaagc cctggaaacc gtgcaaaggt tgttgccggt cctttgtcaa
     1861 gaccacggcc ttacaccgga gcaagtcgtg gccattgcat cccacgacgg tggcaaacag
     1921 gctcttgaga cggttcagag acttctccca gttctctgtc aagcccacgg gctgactccc
     1981 gatcaagttg tagcgattgc gtccaacggt ggagggaaac aagcattgga gactgtccaa
     2041 cggctccttc ccgtgttgtg tcaagcccac ggtttgacgc ctgcacaagt ggtcgccatc
     2101 gccaacaaca acggcggtaa gcaggcgctg gaaacagtac agcgcctgct gcctgtactg
     2161 tgccaggatc atggactgac acccgaacag gtggtcgcca ttgcttctaa catcggagga
     2221 cggccagcct tggagtccat cgtagcccaa ttgtccaggc ccgatcccgc gttggctgcg
     2281 ttaacgaatg accatctggt ggcgttggca tgtcttggtg gacgacccgc gctcgatgca
     2341 gtcaaaaagg gtctgcctca tgctcccgca ttgatcaaaa gaaccaaccg gcggattccc
     2401 gagagaactt cccatcgagt cgcgggatcc
//
